>Addgene plasmid #208969 | Recruited polymerase expression - pCMV-T7-EcKlenow-CC(N5) (LM2696) | addgene full sequence | sequence record 415816 | Addgene NGS Result
ATATGCCAAGTACGCCCCCTATTGACGTCAATGACGGTAAATGGCCCGCCTGGCATTATGCCCAGTACAT
GACCTTATGGGACTTTCCTACTTGGCAGTACATCTACGTATTAGTCATCGCTATTACCATGGTGATGCGG
TTTTGGCAGTACATCAATGGGCGTGGATAGCGGTTTGACTCACGGGGATTTCCAAGTCTCCACCCCATTG
ACGTCAATGGGAGTTTGTTTTGGCACCAAAATCAACGGGACTTTCCAAAATGTCGTAACAACTCCGCCCC
ATTGACGCAAATGGGCGGTAGGCGTGTACGGTGGGAGGTCTATATAAGCAGAGCTGGTTTAGTGAACCGT
CAGATCCGCTAGAGATCCGCGGCCGCTAATACGACTCACTATAGGGAGAGCCGCCACCATGGTTATCTCC
TACGACAACTACGTGACCATCCTGGACGAAGAGACACTGAAGGCTTGGATCGCTAAACTGGAAAAAGCCC
CTGTGTTCGCCTTCGCCACCGCCACCGACTCCTTAGATAACATCAGCGCCAACCTGGTGGGCCTGTCTTT
CGCCATCGAGCCTGGCGTGGCCGCCTACATCCCCGTGGCCCACGATTACCTGGATGCCCCAGATCAAATC
AGCAGAGAGAGAGCACTGGAGCTCCTGAAGCCCCTGCTGGAGGACGAGAAGGCCCTGAAGGTGGGACAGA
ACCTGAAATACGATAGGGGAATCCTGGCTAATTACGGCATCGAGCTGAGAGGCATCGCCTTCGATACCAT
GCTGGAATCTTACATCCTGAACAGCGTGGCCGGCCGCCACGACATGGACAGCCTGGCTGAACGGTGGCTG
AAGCACAAAACCATCACCTTCGAAGAGATCGCCGGAAAGGGCAAGAACCAGCTGACATTTAATCAGATCG
CACTGGAAGAAGCCGGCAGATACGCCGCTGAGGACGCCGACGTGACCCTTCAGCTGCACCTGAAGATGTG
GCCCGATCTGCAGAAGCACAAGGGCCCACTAAACGTGTTCGAGAACATCGAGATGCCTCTGGTGCCCGTC
CTGAGCAGAATCGAGAGGAATGGCGTGAAGATCGACCCCAAGGTGCTGCACAACCACAGCGAGGAACTGA
CACTGCGGCTGGCCGAGCTGGAAAAGAAGGCCCACGAAATCGCCGGCGAGGAGTTCAACCTGTCTAGCAC
CAAGCAGCTACAAACAATCCTGTTCGAGAAGCAGGGCATTAAGCCTCTGAAAAAGACACCTGGCGGAGCC
CCCAGCACCAGCGAAGAAGTGCTGGAGGAACTGGCGCTGGATTACCCTCTGCCCAAAGTGATCCTGGAAT
ATAGAGGACTGGCCAAGCTGAAGTCTACATACACCGACAAGCTGCCTCTGATGATCAACCCCAAGACCGG
CCGGGTGCATACATCTTATCACCAGGCCGTGACAGCCACCGGCCGGCTGAGCAGCACAGATCCTAACCTG
CAAAACATCCCAGTGCGGAACGAAGAGGGCAGAAGAATCAGACAGGCTTTCATTGCCCCTGAGGACTACG
TCATCGTGTCTGCTGACTACAGCCAGATAGAACTGAGAATCATGGCCCATCTGTCTCGGGACAAGGGCCT
GCTGACCGCTTTTGCAGAAGGCAAGGACATCCACAGAGCCACCGCTGCCGAAGTGTTCGGCCTGCCTCTG
GAAACAGTGACCAGCGAGCAAAGAAGGTCCGCCAAGGCCATTAACTTCGGCCTGATCTACGGCATGAGCG
CCTTTGGCCTGGCCAGACAGCTCAACATCCCTAGAAAGGAGGCCCAGAAATACATGGACCTGTACTTCGA
GCGGTACCCCGGCGTGCTGGAGTACATGGAACGGACCAGAGCCCAGGCTAAAGAGCAGGGATACGTGGAA
ACCCTGGATGGCCGGAGACTGTATCTGCCTGACATCAAGAGCAGCAACGGCGCCAGAAGAGCCGCCGCTG
AGAGAGCTGCTATCAACGCCCCTATGCAGGGCACCGCCGCCGACATCATCAAGCGGGCCATGATCGCCGT
GGACGCCTGGCTGCAGGCCGAGCAGCCTAGAGTGCGGATGATCATGCAGGTGCACGACGAGCTGGTGTTT
GAGGTGCACAAGGACGACGTGGATGCTGTGGCCAAGCAGATTCACCAGCTGATGGAAAATTGCACCAGAC
TGGACGTGCCACTGCTGGTCGAGGTTGGAAGCGGAGAGAATTGGGACCAGGCCCACTCCGGCGGAAGCTC
TGGTGGCAGCAAGCGGACCGCCGACGGCTCTGAATTCGAGAGCCCTAAGAAGAAAAGAAAGGTGAGCGGT
GGGAGCAGCGGCGGGTCAGGCGAGATCGCCGCACTGGAAGCCAAGATCGCTGCCCTGAAGGCAAAGAACG
CCGCTCTGAAGGCCGAGATCGCCGCCCTGGAAGCCGGATACTGACCGGTCATCATCACCATCACCATTGA
GTTTAAACCCGCTGATCAGCCTCGACTGTGCCTTCTAGTTGCCAGCCATCTGTTGTTTGCCCCTCCCCCG
TGCCTTCCTTGACCCTGGAAGGTGCCACTCCCACTGTCCTTTCCTAATAAAATGAGGAAATTGCATCGCA
TTGTCTGAGTAGGTGTCATTCTATTCTGGGGGGTGGGGTGGGGCAGGACAGCAAGGGGGAGGATTGGGAA
GACAATAGCAGGCATGCTGGGGATGCGGTGGGCTCTATGGCTTCTGAGGCGGAAAGAACCAGCTGGGGCT
CGATACCGTCGACCTCTAGCTAGAGCTTGGCGTAATCATGGTCATAGCTGTTTCCTGTGTGAAATTGTTA
TCCGCTCACAATTCCACACAACATACGAGCCGGAAGCATAAAGTGTAAAGCCTAGGGTGCCTAATGAGTG
AGCTAACTCACATTAATTGCGTTGCGCTCACTGCCCGCTTTCCAGTCGGGAAACCTGTCGTGCCAGCTGC
ATTAATGAATCGGCCAACGCGCGGGGAGAGGCGGTTTGCGTATTGGGCGCTCTTCCGCTTCCTCGCTCAC
TGACTCGCTGCGCTCGGTCGTTCGGCTGCGGCGAGCGGTATCAGCTCACTCAAAGGCGGTAATACGGTTA
TCCACAGAATCAGGGGATAACGCAGGAAAGAACATGTGAGCAAAAGGCCAGCAAAAGGCCAGGAACCGTA
AAAAGGCCGCGTTGCTGGCGTTTTTCCATAGGCTCCGCCCCCCTGACGAGCATCACAAAAATCGACGCTC
AAGTCAGAGGTGGCGAAACCCGACAGGACTATAAAGATACCAGGCGTTTCCCCCTGGAAGCTCCCTCGTG
CGCTCTCCTGTTCCGACCCTGCCGCTTACCGGATACCTGTCCGCCTTTCTCCCTTCGGGAAGCGTGGCGC
TTTCTCATAGCTCACGCTGTAGGTATCTCAGTTCGGTGTAGGTCGTTCGCTCCAAGCTGGGCTGTGTGCA
CGAACCCCCCGTTCAGCCCGACCGCTGCGCCTTATCCGGTAACTATCGTCTTGAGTCCAACCCGGTAAGA
CACGACTTATCGCCACTGGCAGCAGCCACTGGTAACAGGATTAGCAGAGCGAGGTATGTAGGCGGTGCTA
CAGAGTTCTTGAAGTGGTGGCCTAACTACGGCTACACTAGAAGAACAGTATTTGGTATCTGCGCTCTGCT
GAAGCCAGTTACCTTCGGAAAAAGAGTTGGTAGCTCTTGATCCGGCAAACAAACCACCGCTGGTAGCGGT
GGTTTTTTTGTTTGCAAGCAGCAGATTACGCGCAGAAAAAAAGGATCTCAAGAAGATCCTTTGATCTTTT
CTACGGGGTCTGACGCTCAGTGGAACGAAAACTCACGTTAAGGGATTTTGGTCATGAGATTATCAAAAAG
GATCTTCACCTAGATCCTTTTAAATTAAAAATGAAGTTTTAAATCAATCTAAAGTATATATGAGTAAACT
TGGTCTGACAGTTACCAATGCTTAATCAGTGAGGCACCTATCTCAGCGATCTGTCTATTTCGTTCATCCA
TAGTTGCCTGACTCCCCGTCGTGTAGATAACTACGATACGGGAGGGCTTACCATCTGGCCCCAGTGCTGC
AATGATACCGCGCGAACCACGCTCACCGGCTCCAGATTTATCAGCAATAAACCAGCCAGCCGGAAGGGCC
GAGCGCAGAAGTGGTCCTGCAACTTTATCCGCCTCCATCCAGTCTATTAATTGTTGCCGGGAAGCTAGAG
TAAGTAGTTCGCCAGTTAATAGTTTGCGCAACGTTGTTGCCATTGCTACAGGCATCGTGGTGTCACGCTC
GTCGTTTGGTATGGCTTCATTCAGCTCCGGTTCCCAACGATCAAGGCGAGTTACATGATCCCCCATGTTG
TGCAAAAAAGCGGTTAGCTCCTTCGGTCCTCCGATCGTTGTCAGAAGTAAGTTGGCCGCAGTGTTATCAC
TCATGGTTATGGCAGCACTGCATAATTCTCTTACTGTCATGCCATCCGTAAGATGCTTTTCTGTGACTGG
TGAGTACTCAACCAAGTCATTCTGAGAATAGTGTATGCGGCGACCGAGTTGCTCTTGCCCGGCGTCAATA
CGGGATAATACCGCGCCACATAGCAGAACTTTAAAAGTGCTCATCATTGGAAAACGTTCTTCGGGGCGAA
AACTCTCAAGGATCTTACCGCTGTTGAGATCCAGTTCGATGTAACCCACTCGTGCACCCAACTGATCTTC
AGCATCTTTTACTTTCACCAGCGTTTCTGGGTGAGCAAAAACAGGAAGGCAAAATGCCGCAAAAAAGGGA
ATAAGGGCGACACGGAAATGTTGAATACTCATACTCTTCCTTTTTCAATATTATTGAAGCATTTATCAGG
GTTATTGTCTCATGAGCGGATACATATTTGAATGTATTTAGAAAAATAAACAAATAGGGGTTCCGCGCAC
ATTTCCCCGAAAAGTGCCACCTGACGTCGACGGATCGGGAGATCGATCTCCCGATCCCCTAGGGTCGACT
CTCAGTACAATCTGCTCTGATGCCGCATAGTTAAGCCAGTATCTGCTCCCTGCTTGTGTGTTGGAGGTCG
CTGAGTAGTGCGCGAGCAAAATTTAAGCTACAACAAGGCAAGGCTTGACCGACAATTGCATGAAGAATCT
GCTTAGGGTTAGGCGTTTTGCGCTGCTTCGCGATGTACGGGCCAGATATACGCGTTGACATTGATTATTG
ACTAGTTATTAATAGTAATCAATTACGGGGTCATTAGTTCATAGCCCATATATGGAGTTCCGCGTTACAT
AACTTACGGTAAATGGCCCGCCTGGCTGACCGCCCAACGACCCCCGCCCATTGACGTCAATAATGACGTA
TGTTCCCATAGTAACGCCAATAGGGACTTTCCATTGACGTCAATGGGTGGAGTATTTACGGTAAACTGCC
CACTTGGCAGTACATCAAGTGTATC
Features (pLannotate 1.2.2; 15 found; start..end, strand, type, name):
    132..335     +  promoter       CMV promoter: human cytomegalovirus (CMV) immediate early promoter
    377..395     +  promoter       T7 promoter: promoter for bacteriophage T7 RNA polymerase
    412..2226    +  CDS            polA (fragment): DPO1_ECOLI - Also known as resA. Experimental evidence at protein level: Swiss-Prot protein existence level 1. In addition to polymerase activity, this DNA polymerase exhibits 3'-5' and 5'-3' exonuclease activity. It is able to utilize nicked circular duplex DNA as a template and can unwind the parental DNA strand from its template. From Escherichia coli (strain K12).
   2476..2700    +  polyA_signal   bGH poly(A) signal: bovine growth hormone polyadenylation signal
   2704..2725    +  promoter       SV40 promoter (fragment): SV40 enhancer and early promoter
   2730..2746    +  misc_feature   MCS (fragment): pBluescript multiple cloning site
   2795..2811    -  protein_bind   lac operator: The lac repressor binds to the lac operator to inhibit transcription in E. coli. This inhibition can be relieved by adding lactose or isopropyl-β-D-thiogalactopyranoside (IPTG). lac repressor encoded by lacI
   2819..2849    -  promoter       lac promoter: promoter for the E. coli lac operon
   2864..2885    -  protein_bind   CAP binding site: CAP binding activates transcription in the presence of cAMP. E. coli catabolite activator protein
   2898..2990    -  CDS            lacI (fragment): lac repressor; lacI; The lac repressor binds to the lac operator to inhibit transcription in E. coli. This inhibition can be relieved by adding lactose or isopropyl-β-D-thiogalactopyranoside (IPTG).
   3173..3761    -  rep_origin     ori: high-copy-number ColE1/pMB1/pBR322/pUC origin of replication
   3932..4792    -  CDS            AmpR: β-lactamase; bla; confers resistance to ampicillin, carbenicillin, and related antibiotics
   4793..4897    -  promoter       AmpR promoter: bla
   4968..5012    -  misc_feature   bom (fragment): basis of mobility region from pBR322
   5167..131     +  enhancer       CMV enhancer (across the origin): human cytomegalovirus immediate early enhancer
