[The description below was written by a language model from this plasmid's Addgene catalogue record and pLannotate feature annotations shown in this document.]
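Description:
pCMV-T7-EcKlenow-CC(N5) (LM2696) is a 5.4 kb mammalian expression plasmid that also serves as an in vitro transcription template. It was built by Gibson assembly into the backbone of a pCMV-T7-SpCas9-P2A-EGFP vector. It is maintained in E. coli at high copy through a ColE1/pUC-type origin and selected with ampicillin via the β-lactamase gene under its native bla promoter. The remaining annotated bacterial elements (lac promoter/operator, CAP site, short lacI, bom, SV40 promoter and MCS fragments) are backbone remnants with no evident role in the payload.

The expression cassette places the CMV immediate-early enhancer and promoter directly upstream of a T7 promoter, so the same open reading frame can be transcribed by RNA polymerase II in transfected mammalian cells or by T7 RNA polymerase to make mRNA in vitro. A bGH polyadenylation signal terminates the cassette. The coding sequence is the Klenow fragment of E. coli DNA polymerase I (annotated as a polA fragment) carrying D355A/E357A, which the record lists as the exonuclease-deficient (-exo) form. According to the catalogue fields, it is followed at the C terminus by a bipartite nuclear localization signal and an N5 coiled-coil domain. These were not picked up by the automated annotation but presumably occupy the unannotated stretch between the polA fragment and the poly(A) signal.

The coiled coil is intended as a recruitment handle, presumably pairing with a partner coiled coil on another editor component to bring the polymerase to a target site. The plasmid belongs to the click editing toolkit, which combines DNA polymerases with HUH endonucleases for programmable genome writing.
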