Addgene plasmid #208969: Recruited polymerase expression - pCMV-T7-EcKlenow-CC(N5) (LM2696)
Purpose: Recruited EcKlenow DNA polymerase (-exo) with a C-terminal N5 coiled coil (CC) domain, expressed from CMV or T7 promoters.
Depositing lab: Benjamin Kleinstiver. Publication: Click editing enables programmable genome writing using DNA polymerases and HUH endonucleases. Ferreira da Silva J, Tou CJ, King EM, Eller ML, Rufino-Ramos D, Ma L, Cromwell CR, Metovic J, Benning FMC, Chao LH, Eichler FS, Kleinstiver BP. Nat Biotechnol. 2024 Jul 22. doi: 10.1038/s41587-024-02324-x. PubMed 39039307.
Backbone
  Vector backbone: pCMV-T7-SpCas9-P2A-EGFP (RTW3027)
  Vector type: Mammalian Expression, CRISPR ; in vitro transcription; T7 promoter
Growth in bacteria
  Bacterial resistance: Ampicillin, 100 μg/mL
  Growth temperature: 37°C
  Growth strain: DH5alpha
  Copy number: High Copy
Gene/Insert
  Gene/Insert name: EcKlenow-BPNLS-CC(N5) (alt name: LM2696)
  Species: Synthetic
  Mutation: EcKlenow(-exo;D355A/E357A)
  Promoter: CMV and T7
  Tag / fusion protein: BPNLS (C terminal on insert)
  Cloning method: Gibson Cloning
  Sequencing primers: 5′ oBK6928-CCAAGTCTCCACCCCATTGACG; 3′ oBK219-GGGAGTGGCACCTTCCAGGGTC
Terms and licenses: Academic/Nonprofit Terms; Industry Terms: Not Available to Industry
Depositor comments: Please visit https://doi.org/10.1101/2023.09.12.557440 for bioRxiv preprint.
How to cite: Recruited polymerase expression - pCMV-T7-EcKlenow-CC(N5) (LM2696) was a gift from Benjamin Kleinstiver (Addgene plasmid # 208969 ; http://n2t.net/addgene:208969 ; RRID:Addgene_208969)
